>Addgene plasmid #223659 | pAAV-hSyn-DIO-hM3D(Gq)-mCherry-shScg2-CWB | addgene full sequence | sequence record 444380 | Addgene NGS Result
TAACATGGCCATCATCAAGGAGTTCATGCGCTTCAAGGTGCACATGGAGGGCTCCGTGAACGGCCACGAG
TTCGAGATCGAGGGCGAGGGCGAGGGCCGCCCCTACGAGGGCACCCAGACCGCCAAGCTGAAGGTGACCA
AGGGTGGCCCCCTGCCCTTCGCCTGGGACATCCTGTCCCCTCAGTTCATGTACGGCTCCAAGGCCTACGT
GAAGCACCCCGCCGACATCCCCGACTACTTGAAGCTGTCCTTCCCCGAGGGCTTCAAGTGGGAGCGCGTG
ATGAACTTCGAGGACGGCGGCGTGGTGACCGTGACCCAGGACTCCTCCCTGCAGGACGGCGAGTTCATCT
ACAAGGTGAAGCTGCGCGGCACCAACTTCCCCTCCGACGGCCCCGTAATGCAGAAGAAGACCATGGGCTG
GGAGGCCTCCTCCGAGCGGATGTACCCCGAGGACGGCGCCCTGAAGGGCGAGATCAAGCAGAGGCTGAAG
CTGAAGGACGGCGGCCACTACGACGCTGAGGTCAAGACCACCTACAAGGCCAAGAAGCCCGTGCAGCTGC
CCGGCGCCTACAACGTCAACATCAAGTTGGACATCACCTCCCACAACGAGGACTACACCATCGTGGAACA
GTACGAACGCGCCGAGGGCCGCCACTCCACCGGCGGCATGGACGAGCTGTACAAGTAATTAATTAACCCA
GTGGAAAGACGCGCAGGCAAAACGCACCACGTGACGGAGCGTGACCGCGCGCCGAGCGCGCGCCAAGGTC
GGGCAGGAAGAGGGCCTATTTCCCATGATTCCTTCATATTTGCATATACGATACAAGGCTGTTAGAGAGA
TAATTAGAATTAATTTGACTGTAAACACAAAGATATTAGTACAAAATAATAACTTCGTATAATGTATGCT
ATACGAAGTTATTAAGAGGTTTCATATTGCTAATAGCAGCTACAATCCAGCTACCATTCTGCATAACTTC
GTATAAAGTATCCTATACGAAGTTATTCCGGATCCGCTAGCTCTAGAGTCGACTCCGGAGTCGACTCTAG
AGGATCCGGTACCTTCTCGACTGCGCTCTCAGGCACGACACGACTCCTCCGCTGCCCACCGCAGACTGAG
GCAGCGCTGAGTCGCCGGCGCCGCAGCGCAGATGGTCGCGCCCGTGCCCCCCTATCTCGCGCCTCGCGTG
GTGCGGTCCGGCTGGGCCGGCGGCGGCGCGGACGCGACCAAGGTGGCCGGGAAGGGGAGTTTGCGGGGGA
CCGGCGAGTGACGTCAGCGCGCCTTCAGTGCTGAGGCGGCGGTGGCGCGCGCCGCCAGGCGGGGGCGAAG
GCACTGTCCGCGGTGCTGAAGCTGGCAGTGCGCACGCGCCTCGCCGCATCCTGTTTCCCCTCCCCCTCTC
TGATAGGGGATGCGCAATTTGGGGAATGGGGGTTGGGTGCTTGTCCAGTGGGTCGGGGTCGGTCGTCAGG
TAGGCACCCCCACCCCGCCTCATCCTGGTCCTAAAACCCACTTGCACTCATACGCAGGGCCCTCTGCAGT
CTAGACACACGCGTGCGGCCGCAGGAACCCCTAGTGATGGAGTTGGCCACTCCCTCTCTGCGCGCTCGCT
CGCTCACTGAGGCCGGGCGACCAAAGGTCGCCCGACGCCCGGGCGGCCTCAGTGAGCGAGCGAGCGCGCA
GCTGCCTGCAGGACATGTGAGCAAAAGGCCAGCAAAAGGCCAGGAACCGTAAAAAGGCCGCGTTGCTGGC
GTTTTTCCATAGGCTCCGCCCCCCTGACGAGCATCACAAAAATCGACGCTCAAGTCAGAGGTGGCGAAAC
CCGACAGGACTATAAAGATACCAGGCGTTTCCCCCTGGAAGCTCCCTCGTGCGCTCTCCTGTTCCGACCC
TGCCGCTTACCGGATACCTGTCCGCCTTTCTCCCTTCGGGAAGCGTGGCGCTTTCTCATAGCTCACGCTG
TAGGTATCTCAGTTCGGTGTAGGTCGTTCGCTCCAAGCTGGGCTGTGTGCACGAACCCCCCGTTCAGCCC
GACCGCTGCGCCTTATCCGGTAACTATCGTCTTGAGTCCAACCCGGTAAGACACGACTTATCGCCACTGG
CAGCAGCCACTGGTAACAGGATTAGCAGAGCGAGGTATGTAGGCGGTGCTACAGAGTTCTTGAAGTGGTG
GCCTAACTACGGCTACACTAGAAGAACAGTATTTGGTATCTGCGCTCTGCTGAAGCCAGTTACCTTCGGA
AAAAGAGTTGGTAGCTCTTGATCCGGCAAACAAACCACCGCTGGTAGCGGTGGTTTTTTTGTTTGCAAGC
AGCAGATTACGCGCAGAAAAAAAGGATCTCAAGAAGATCCTTTGATCTTTTCTACGGGGTCTGACGCTCA
GTGGAACGAAAACTCACGTTAAGGGATTTTGGTCATGAGATTATCAAAAAGGATCTTCACCTAGATCCTT
TTAAATTAAAAATGAAGTTTTAAATCAATCTAAAGTATATATGAGTAAACTTGGTCTGACAGTTACCAAT
GCTTAATCAGTGAGGCACCTATCTCAGCGATCTGTCTATTTCGTTCATCCATAGTTGCCTGACTCCCCGT
CGTGTAGATAACTACGATACGGGAGGGCTTACCATCTGGCCCCAGTGCTGCAATGATACCGCGAGACCCA
CGCTCACCGGCTCCAGATTTATCAGCAATAAACCAGCCAGCCGGAAGGGCCGAGCGCAGAAGTGGTCCTG
CAACTTTATCCGCCTCCATCCAGTCTATTAATTGTTGCCGGGAAGCTAGAGTAAGTAGTTCGCCAGTTAA
TAGTTTGCGCAACGTTGTTGCCATTGCTACAGGCATCGTGGTGTCACGCTCGTCGTTTGGTATGGCTTCA
TTCAGCTCCGGTTCCCAACGATCAAGGCGAGTTACATGATCCCCCATGTTGTGCAAAAAAGCGGTTAGCT
CCTTCGGTCCTCCGATCGTTGTCAGAAGTAAGTTGGCCGCAGTGTTATCACTCATGGTTATGGCAGCACT
GCATAATTCTCTTACTGTCATGCCATCCGTAAGATGCTTTTCTGTGACTGGTGAGTACTCAACCAAGTCA
TTCTGAGAATAGTGTATGCGGCGACCGAGTTGCTCTTGCCCGGCGTCAATACGGGATAATACCGCGCCAC
ATAGCAGAACTTTAAAAGTGCTCATCATTGGAAAACGTTCTTCGGGGCGAAAACTCTCAAGGATCTTACC
GCTGTTGAGATCCAGTTCGATGTAACCCACTCGTGCACCCAACTGATCTTCAGCATCTTTTACTTTCACC
AGCGTTTCTGGGTGAGCAAAAACAGGAAGGCAAAATGCCGCAAAAAAGGGAATAAGGGCGACACGGAAAT
GTTGAATACTCATACTCTTCCTTTTTCAATATTATTGAAGCATTTATCAGGGTTATTGTCTCATGAGCGG
ATACATATTTGAATGTATTTAGAAAAATAAACAAATAGGGGTTCCGCGCACATTTCCCCGAAAAGTGCCA
CCTGACGTCTAAGAAACCATTATTATCATGACATTAACCTATAAAAATAGGCGTATCACGAGGCCCTTTC
GTCTCGCGCGTTTCGGTGATGACGGTGAAAACCTCTGACACATGCAGCTCCCGGAGACGGTCACAGCTTG
TCTGTAAGCGGATGCCGGGAGCAGACAAGCCCGTCAGGGCGCGTCAGCGGGTGTTGGCGGGTGTCGGGGC
TGGCTTAACTATGCGGCATCAGAGCAGATTGTACTGAGAGTGCACCATAAAATTGTAAACGTTAATATTT
TGTTAAAATTCGCGTTAAATTTTTGTTAAATCAGCTCATTTTTTAACCAATAGACCGAAATCGGCAAAAT
CCCTTATAAATCAAAAGAATAGCCCGAGATAGAGT
[37 nt withheld, positions 3886-3922]
AAAGAACGTGGACTCCAACGTCAAAGG
[141 nt withheld, positions 3950-4090]
G
[46 nt withheld, positions 4092-4137]
A
[95 nt withheld, positions 4139-4233]
TATGCGGTGTGAAATACCGCACAGATGCGTAAGGAGAAAATACCGCATCAGGCGCCCCTGCAGGCAGCTG
CGCGCTCGCTCGCTCACTGAGGCCGCCCGGGCAAAGCCCGGGCGTCGGGCGACCTTTGGTCGCCCGGCCT
CAGTGAGCGAGCGAGCGCGCAGAGAGGGAGTGGCCAACTCCATCACTAGGGGTTCCTGCGGCCGCCATAG
AGCCCACCGCATCCCCAGCATGCCTGCTATTGTCTTCCCAATCCTCCCCCTTGCTGTCCTGCCCCACCCC
ACCCCCCAGAATAGAATGACACCTACTCAGACAATGCGATGCAATTTCCTCATTTTATTAGGAAAGGACA
GTGGGAGTGGCACCTTCCAGGGTCAAGGAAGGCACGGGGGAGGGGCAAACAACAGATGGCTGGCAACTAG
AAGGCACAGGATCCCCCCGATGCGGGGAGGCGGCCCAAAGGGAGATCCGACTCGTCTGAGGGCGAAGGCG
AAGACGCGGAAGAGGCCGCAGAGCCGGCAGCAGGCCGCGGGAAGGAAGGTCCGCTGGATTGAGGGCCGAA
GGGACGTAGCAGAAGGACGTCCCGCGCAGAATCCAGGTGGCAACACAGGCGAGCAGCCAAGGAAAGGACG
ATGATTTCCCCGACAACACCACGGAATTGTCAGTGCCCAACAGCCGAGCCCCTGTCCAGCAGCGGGCAAG
GCAGGCGGCGATGAGTTCCGCCGTGGCAATAGGGAGGGGGAAAGCGAAAGTCCCGGAAAGGAGCTGACAG
GTGGTGGCAATGCCCCAACCAGTGGGGGTTGCGTCAGCAAACACAGTGCACACCACGCCACGTTGCCTGA
CAACGGGCCACAACTCCTCATAAAGAGACAGCAACCAGGATTTATACAAGGAGGAGAAAATGAAAGCCAT
ACGGGAAGCAATAGCATGATACAAAGGCATTAAAGCAGCGTATCCACATAGCGTAAAAGGAGCAACATAG
TTAAGAATACCAGTCAATCTTTCACAAATTTTGTAATCCAGAGGTTGATTATCGGGGCTGCAGGAATTCA
AAAAGCAGACAAGCACCTTATGAATGGGTCAGGTTCATAAGGTGCTTGTCTGCCTAGGAAACCGCGTCCT
TTCCACAAGATATATAAACCCAAGAAATCGAAATACTTTCAAGTTACGGTAAGCATATGATAGTCCATTT
TAAAACATAATTTTAAAACTGCAGATAAACATAACTTCGTATAGCATACATTATACGAAGTTATTCTTTG
CACCATTCTAAAGAATAACAGTGATAATTTCTGGGTTAAGGCAAATAACTTCGTATAGGATACTTTATAC
GAAGTTATCGCGGCGCGCCGCCACCATGACCTTGCACAATAACAGTACAACCTCGCCTTTGTTTCCAAAC
ATCAGCTCCTCCTGGATACACAGCCCCTCCGATGCAGGGCTGCCCCCGGGAACCGTCACTCATTTCGGCA
GCTACAATGTTTCTCGAGCAGCTGGCAATTTCTCCTCTCCAGACGGTACCACCGATGACCCTCTGGGAGG
TCATACCGTCTGGCAAGTGGTCTTCATCGCTTTCTTAACGGGCATCCTGGCCTTGGTGACCATCATCGGC
AACATCCTGGTAATTGTGTCATTTAAGGTCAACAAGCAGCTGAAGACGGTCAACAACTACTTCCTCTTAA
GCCTGGCCTGTGCCGATCTGATTATCGGGGTCATTTCAATGAATCTGTTTACGACCTACATCATCATGAA
TCGATGGGCCTTAGGGAACTTGGCCTGTGACCTCTGGCTTGCCATTGACTGCGTAGCCAGCAATGCCTCT
GTTATGAATCTTCTGGTCATCAGCTTTGACAGATACTTTTCCATCACGAGGCCGCTCACGTACCGAGCCA
AACGAACAACAAAGAGAGCCGGTGTGATGATCGGTCTGGCTTGGGTCATCTCCTTTGTCCTTTGGGCTCC
TGCCATCTTGTTCTGGCAATACTTTGTTGGAAAGAGAACTGTGCCTCCGGGAGAGTGCTTCATTCAGTTC
CTCAGTGAGCCCACCATTACTTTTGGCACAGCCATCGCTGGTTTTTATATGCCTGTCACCATTATGACTA
TTTTATACTGGAGGATCTATAAGGAAACTGAAAAGCGTACCAAAGAGCTTGCTGGCCTGCAAGCCTCTGG
GACAGAGGCAGAGACAGAAAACTTTGTCCACCCCACGGGCAGTTCTCGAAGCTGCAGCAGTTACGAACTT
CAACAGCAAAGCATGAAACGCTCCAACAGGAGGAAGTATGGCCGCTGCCACTTCTGGTTCACAACCAAGA
GCTGGAAACCCAGCTCCGAGCAGATGGACCAAGACCACAGCAGCAGTGACAGTTGGAACAACAATGATGC
TGCTGCCTCCCTGGAGAACTCCGCCTCCTCCGACGAGGAGGACATTGGCTCCGAGACGAGAGCCATCTAC
TCCATCGTGCTCAAGCTTCCGGGTCACAGCACCATCCTCAACTCCACCAAGTTACCCTCATCGGACAACC
TGCAGGTGCCTGAGGAGGAGCTGGGGATGGTGGACTTGGAGAGGAAAGCCGACAAGCTGCAGGCCCAGAA
GAGCGTGGACGATGGAGGCAGTTTTCCAAAAAGCTTCTCCAAGCTTCCCATCCAGCTAGAGTCAGCCGTG
GACACAGCTAAGACTTCTGACGTCAACTCCTCAGTGGGTAAGAGCACGGCCACTCTACCTCTGTCCTTCA
AGGAAGCCACTCTGGCCAAGAGGTTTGCTCTGAAGACCAGAAGTCAGATCACTAAGCGGAAAAGGATGTC
CCTGGTCAAGGAGAAGAAAGCGGCCCAGACCCTCAGTGCGATCTTGCTTGCCTTCATCATCACTTGGACC
CCATACAACATCATGGTTCTGGTGAACACCTTTTGTGACAGCTGCATACCCAAAACCTTTTGGAATCTGG
GCTACTGGCTGTGCTACATCAACAGCACCGTGAACCCCGTGTGCTATGCTCTGTGCAACAAAACATTCAG
AACCACTTTCAAGATGCTGCTGCTGTGCCAGTGTGACAAAAAAAAGAGGCGCAAGCAGCAGTACCAGCAG
AGACAGTCGGTCATTTTTCACAAGCGCGCACCCGAGCAGGCCTTGAAGGATCCCCCGGTCGCCACCATGG
TGAGCAAGGGCGAGGAGGA
Features (pLannotate 1.2.2; 24 found; start..end, strand, type, name):
    780..888     +  promoter       U6 promoter (fragment): RNA polymerase III promoter for human U6 snRNA
    889..922     -  protein_bind   loxP: Cre-mediated recombination occurs in the 8-bp core sequence (GCATACAT). Cre recombinase
    923..972     +  intron         β-globin intron (fragment): internally truncated intron from human β-globin
    973..1006    -  protein_bind   lox2272: Cre-mediated recombination occurs in the 8-bp core sequence (GGATACTT). lox2272 sites are compatible with each other, but incompatible with loxP or loxN sites (Lee and Saito, 1988). Cre recombinase
   1040..1057    -  misc_feature   MCS (fragment): pUC18/19 multiple cloning site
   1071..1518    -  promoter       hSyn promoter: human synapsin I promoter; confers neuron-specific expression (Kügler et al., 2003)
   1598..1625    -  repeat_region  AAV2 ITR (fragment): inverted terminal repeat of adeno-associated virus serotype 2 inverted
   1654..1681    -  repeat_region  AAV2 ITR (fragment): inverted terminal repeat of adeno-associated virus serotype 2 inverted
   1754..2342    -  rep_origin     ori: high-copy-number ColE1/pMB1/pBR322/pUC origin of replication
   2513..3373    -  CDS            AmpR: β-lactamase; bla; confers resistance to ampicillin, carbenicillin, and related antibiotics
   3374..3478    -  promoter       AmpR promoter: bla
   3573..3608    +  CDS            rop (fragment): Rop protein, which maintains plasmids at low copy number; rop
   3710..3759    +  misc_feature   bom (fragment): basis of mobility region from pBR322
   3760..4215    -  rep_origin     f1 ori (sequence partly withheld): f1 bacteriophage origin of replication; arrow indicates direction of (+) strand synthesis
   4234..4285    +  misc_feature   bom (fragment): basis of mobility region from pBR322
   4290..4430    -  repeat_region  AAV2 ITR: inverted terminal repeat of adeno-associated virus serotype 2 inverted
   4438..4662    -  polyA_signal   bGH poly(A) signal: bovine growth hormone polyadenylation signal
   4675..5263    -  misc_feature   WPRE: woodchuck hepatitis virus posttranscriptional regulatory element
   5349..5446    -  promoter       U6 promoter (fragment): RNA polymerase III promoter for human U6 snRNA
   5454..5487    +  protein_bind   loxP: Cre-mediated recombination occurs in the 8-bp core sequence (GCATACAT). Cre recombinase
   5488..5537    +  intron         β-globin intron (fragment): internally truncated intron from human β-globin
   5538..5571    +  protein_bind   lox2272: Cre-mediated recombination occurs in the 8-bp core sequence (GGATACTT). lox2272 sites are compatible with each other, but incompatible with loxP or loxN sites (Lee and Saito, 1988). Cre recombinase
   5589..7358    +  CDS            CHRM3: ACM3_HUMAN - Experimental evidence at protein level: Swiss-Prot protein existence level 1. The muscarinic acetylcholine receptor mediates various cellular responses, including inhibition of adenylate cyclase, breakdown of phosphoinositides and modulation of potassium channels through the action of G proteins. Primary transducing effect is Pi turnover. From Homo sapiens (Human).
   7380..685     +  CDS            mCherry (across the origin): mCherry is a basic (constitutively fluorescent) red fluorescent protein published in 2004, derived from Discosoma sp.. It is reported to be a very rapidly-maturing monomer with low acid sensitivity.
