[The description below was written by a language model from this plasmid's Addgene catalogue record and pLannotate feature annotations shown in this document.]
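Description:
pAAV-hSyn-DIO-hM3D(Gq)-mCherry-shScg2-CWB is an AAV transfer plasmid of about 7.4 kb for neuron-specific, Cre-dependent delivery of a chemogenetic actuator together with an RNAi knockdown. It is propagated in E. coli as a high-copy plasmid through a ColE1/pUC-type origin with ampicillin selection (AmpR), and it also carries an f1 origin. AAV2 inverted terminal repeats flank the expression cassette so that it can be packaged into recombinant AAV. One ITR is annotated intact, while the other is detected only as short fragments.

The payload is driven by the human synapsin I (hSyn) promoter, which restricts expression to neurons. It ends in a WPRE, which enhances transcript stability and expression, and a bGH polyadenylation signal. Between these elements lies hM3D(Gq), the engineered human muscarinic M3 receptor (annotated as CHRM3), fused to mCherry. This coding sequence sits in the opposite orientation to the promoter and is bracketed by paired loxP and lox2272 sites in opposing orientation, the standard DIO/FLEx arrangement. Cre recombination irreversibly inverts the cassette into the sense orientation, so the receptor and its red fluorescent tag appear only in Cre-expressing neurons.

Fragments of the U6 Pol III promoter lie next to the lox sites at both ends of the cassette. This is consistent with the added "CWB" module, which according to the record makes expression of the shRNA against Scg2 (secretogranin II) Cre-dependent as well. The hairpin itself is not annotated in the feature table, and the target species of the shRNA is not stated. The construct allows Gq-DREADD activation of genetically defined neurons while Scg2 is knocked down in the same cells. The associated study concerns neuropeptide-encoding genes in parvalbumin interneuron plasticity.
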