Addgene plasmid #223659: pAAV-hSyn-DIO-hM3D(Gq)-mCherry-shScg2-CWB
Purpose: Expresses hM3D(Gq) and a shRNA targetting Scg2 in a Cre-dependent manner
Depositing lab: Oscar Marin. Depositing organization: King's College London. Publication: Regulation of PV interneuron plasticity by neuropeptide-encoding genes. Selten M, Bernard C, Mukherjee D, Hamid F, Hanusz-Godoy A, Oozeer F, Zimmer C, Marin O. Nature. 2025 Apr 30. doi: 10.1038/s41586-025-08933-z. PubMed 40307547.
Backbone
  Vector backbone: pAAV
  Backbone manufacturer: Beatriz Rico
  Backbone size w/o insert (bp): 4260
  Total vector size (bp): 7400
  Modifications to backbone: Added CWB cassette from Bong-Kiun Kaang
  Vector type: Mammalian Expression, AAV, RNAi
Growth in bacteria
  Bacterial resistance: Ampicillin, 100 μg/mL
  Growth temperature: 37°C
  Growth strain: NEB Stable
  Copy number: High Copy
Gene/Insert
  Gene/Insert name: hM3D(Gq)-mCherry and shScg2
  Species: H. sapiens (human)
  Insert size (bp): 2812
  Promoter: hSyn
  Tag / fusion protein: mCherry
  Cloning method: Restriction Enzyme; 5′ cloning site PacI (not destroyed); 3′ cloning site AscI (not destroyed)
  Sequencing primers: 5′ N/A
Resource information
  A portion of this plasmid was derived from a plasmid made by: Beatriz Rico, Bryan Roth, Bong-Kiun Kaang
Terms and licenses: Academic/Nonprofit Terms; Industry Terms: Not Available to Industry
Depositor comments: Please visit https://doi.org/10.1101/2023.02.03.527010 for bioRxiv preprint.
How to cite: pAAV-hSyn-DIO-hM3D(Gq)-mCherry-shScg2-CWB was a gift from Oscar Marin (Addgene plasmid # 223659 ; http://n2t.net/addgene:223659 ; RRID:Addgene_223659)
